>Addgene plasmid #191350 | pQmod3C-GG | addgene full sequence | sequence record 375353 | Addgene NGS Result
CCTGCAGGATAAAAAAATTGTAGATAAATTTTATAAAATAGTTTTATCTACAATTTTTTTATCAGGAAAC
AGCTATGACCGCGGCCGCTGTATCCATATGACCATGATTACGAATTCGAGCTCAGGATGAGACCTCAATA
CGCAAACCGCCTCTCCCCGCGCGTTGGCCGATTCATTAATGCAGCTGGCACGACAGGTTTCCCGACTGGA
AAGCGGGCAGTGAGCGCAACGCAATTAATGTGAGTTAGCTCACTCATTAGGCACCCCAGGCTTTACACTT
TATGCTTCCGGCTCGTATGTTGTGTGGAATTGTGAGCGGATAACAATTTCACACATACTAGAGAAAGAGG
AGAAATACTAGATGGCTTCCTCCGAAGACGTTATCAAAGAGTTCATGCGTTTCAAAGTTCGTATGGAAGG
TTCCGTTAACGGTCACGAGTTCGAAATCGAAGGTGAAGGTGAAGGTCGTCCGTACGAAGGTACCCAGACC
GCTAAACTGAAAGTTACCAAAGGTGGTCCGCTGCCGTTCGCTTGGGACATCCTGTCCCCGCAGTTCCAGT
ACGGTTCCAAAGCTTACGTTAAACACCCGGCTGACATCCCGGACTACCTGAAACTGTCCTTCCCGGAAGG
TTTCAAATGGGAACGTGTTATGAACTTCGAAGACGGTGGTGTTGTTACCGTTACCCAGGACTCCTCCCTG
CAAGACGGTGAGTTCATCTACAAAGTTAAACTGCGTGGTACCAACTTCCCGTCCGACGGTCCGGTTATGC
AGAAAAAAACCATGGGTTGGGAAGCTTCCACCGAACGTATGTACCCGGAAGACGGTGCTCTGAAAGGTGA
AATCAAAATGCGTCTGAAACTGAAAGACGGTGGTCACTACGACGCTGAAGTTAAAACCACCTACATGGCT
AAAAAACCGGTTCAGCTGCCGGGTGCTTACAAAACCGACATCAAACTGGACATCACCTCCCACAACGAAG
ACTACACCATCGTTGAACAGTACGAACGTGCTGAAGGTCGTCACTCCACCGGTGCTTAATAACGCTGATA
GTGCTAGTGTAGATCGCTACTAGAGCCAGGCATCAAATAAAACGAAAGGCTCAGTCGAAAGACTGGGCCT
TTCGTTTTATCTGTTGTTTGTCGGTGAACGCTCTCTACTAGAGTCACACTGGCTCACCTTCGGGTGGGCC
TTTCTGCGTTTATAACTATGGTCTCCCGAATCTTCCGCTAGCATAAAAATAAGAAGCCTGCATTTGCAGG
CTTCTTATTTTTATGGCGCGCCGCCATTATTTTTTTGAACAATTGACAATTCATTTCTTATTTTTTATTA
AGTGATAGTCAAAAGGCATAACAGTGCTGAATAGAAAGAAATTTACAGAAAAGAAAATTATAGAATTTAG
TATGATTAATTATACTCATTTATGAATGTTTAATTGAATACAAAAAAAAATACTTGTTATGTATTCAATT
ACGGGTTAAAATATAGACAAGTTGAAAAATTTAATAAAAAAATAAGTCCTCAGCTCTTATATATTAAGCT
ACCAACTTAGTATATAAGCCAAAACTTAAATGTGCTACCAACACATCAAGCCGTTAGAGAACTCTATCTA
TAGCAATATTTCAAATGTACCGACATACAAGAGAAACATTAACTATATATATTCAATTTATGAGATTATC
TTAACAGATATAAATGTAAATTGCAATAAGTAAGATTTAGAAGTTTATAGCCTTTGTGTATTGGAAGCAG
TACGCAAAGGCTTTTTTATTTGATAAAAATTAGAAGTATATTTATTTTTTCATAATTAATTTATGAAAAT
GAAAGGGGGTGAGCAAAGTGACAGAGGAAAGCAGTATCTTATCAAATAACAAGGTATTAGCAATATCATT
ATTGACTTTAGCAGTAAACATTATGACTTTTATAGTGCTTGTAGCTAAGTAGTACGAAAGGGGGAGCTTT
AAAAAGCTCCTTGGAATACATAGAATTCATAAATTAATTTATGAAAAGAAGGGCGTATATGAAAACTTGT
AAAAATTGCAAAGAGTTTATTAAAGATACTGAAATATGCAAAATACATTCGTTGATGATTCATGATAAAA
CAGTAGCAACCTATTGCAGTAAATACAATGAGTCAAGATGTTTACATAAAGGGAAAGTCCAATGTATTAA
TTGTTCAAAGATGAACCGATATGGATGGTGTGCCATAAAAATGAGATGTTTTACAGAGGAAGAACAGAAA
AAAGAACGTACATGCATTAAATATTATGCAAGGAGCTTTAAAAAAGCTCATGTAAAGAAGAGTAAAAAGA
AAAAATAATTTATTTATTAATTTAATATTGAGAGTGCCGACACAGTATGCACTAAAAAATATATCTGTGG
TGTAGTGAGCCGATACAAAAGGATAGTCACTCGCATTTTCATAATACATCTTATGTTATGATTATGTGTC
GGTGGGACTTCACGACGAAAACCCACAATAAAAAAAGAGTTCGGGGTAGGGTTAAGCATAGTTGAGGCAA
CTAAACAATCAAGCTAGGATATGCAGTAGCAGACCGTAAGGTCGTTGTTTAGGTGTGTTGTAATACATAC
GCTATTAAGATGTAAAAATACGGATACCAATGAAGGGAAAAGTATAATTTTTGGATGTAGTTTGTTTGTT
CATCTATGGGCAAACTACGTCCAAAGCCGTTTCCAAATCTGCTAAAAAGTATATCCTTTCTAAAATCAAA
GTCAAGTATGAAATCATAAATAAAGTTTAATTTTGAAGTTATTATGATATTATGTTTTTCTATTAAAATA
AATTAAGTATATAGAATAGTTTAATAATAGTATATACTTAATGTGATAAGTGTCTGACAGTGTCACAGAA
AGGATGATTGTTATGGATTATAAGCGGCCGGCCAGTGGGCAAGTTGAAAAATTCACAAAAATGTGGTATA
ATATCTTTGTTCATTAGAGCGATAAACTTGAATTTGAGAGGGAACTTAGATGGTATTTGAAAAAATTGAT
AAAAATAGTTGGAACAGAAAAGAGTATTTTGACCACTACTTTGCAAGTGTACCTTGTACCTACAGCATGA
CCGTTAAAGTGGATATCACACAAATAAAGGAAAAGGGAATGAAACTATATCCTGCAATGCTTTATTATAT
TGCAATGATTGTAAACCGCCATTCAGAGTTTAGGACGGCAATCAATCAAGATGGTGAATTGGGGATATAT
GATGAGATGATACCAAGCTATACAATATTTCACAATGATACTGAAACATTTTCCAGCCTTTGGACTGAGT
GTAAGTCTGACTTTAAATCATTTTTAGCAGATTATGAAAGTGATACGCAACGGTATGGAAACAATCATAG
AATGGAAGGAAAGCCAAATGCTCCGGAAAACATTTTTAATGTATCTATGATACCGTGGTCAACCTTCGAT
GGCTTTAATCTGAATTTGCAGAAAGGATATGATTATTTGATTCCTATTTTTACTATGGGGAAATATTATA
AAGAAGATAACAAAATTATACTTCCTTTGGCAATTCAAGTTCATCACGCAGTATGTGACGGATTTCACAT
TTGCCGTTTTGTAAACGAATTGCAGGAATTGATAAATAGTTAACTTCAGGTTTGTCTGTAACTAAAAACA
AGTATTTAAGCAAAAACATCGTAGAAATACGGTGTTTTTTGTTACCCTAAGTTTAAACTCCTTTTTGATA
ATCTCATGACCAAAATCCCTTAACGTGAGTTTTCGTTCCACTGAGCGTCAGACCCCGTAGAAAAGATCAA
AGGATCTTCTTGAGATCCTTTTTTTCTGCGCGTAATCTGCTGCTTGCAAACAAAAAAACCACCGCTACCA
GCGGTGGTTTGTTTGCCGGATCAAGAGCTACCAACTCTTTTTCCGAAGGTAACTGGCTTCAGCAGAGCGC
AGATACCAAATACTGTTCTTCTAGTGTAGCCGTAGTTAGGCCACCACTTCAAGAACTCTGTAGCACCGCC
TACATACCTCGCTCTGCTAATCCTGTTACCAGTGGCTGCTGCCAGTGGCGATAAGTCGTGTCTTACCGGG
TTGGACTCAAGACGATAGTTACCGGATAAGGCGCAGCGGTCGGGCTGAACGGGGGGTTCGTGCACACAGC
CCAGCTTGGAGCGAACGACCTACACCGAACTGAGATACCTACAGCGTGAGCTATGAGAAAGCGCCACGCT
TCCCGAAGGGAGAAAGGCGGACAGGTATCCGGTAAGCGGCAGGGTCGGAACAGGAGAGCGCACGAGGGAG
CTTCCAGGGGGAAACGCCTGGTATCTTTATAGTCCTGTCGGGTTTCGCCACCTCTGACTTGAGCGTCGAT
TTTTGTGATGCTCGTCAGGGGGGCGGAGCCTATGGAAAAACGCCAGCAACGCGGCCTTTTTACGGTTCCT
GGCCTTTTGCTGGCCTTTTGCTCACATGTTCTTTCCTGCGTTATCCCCTGATTCTGTGGATAACCGTATT
ACCGCCTTTGAGTGAGCTGATACCGCTCGCCGCAGCCGAACGACCGAGCGCAGCGAGTCAGTGAGCGAGG
AAGCGGAAGAGCGCCCAATACGCAGGGCCC
Features (pLannotate 1.2.2; 10 found; start..end, strand, type, name):
     24..40      +  polyA_signal   OpIE-2 poly(A) signal (fragment): immediate-early gene 2 from the Orgyia pseudotsugata multicapsid nucleopolyhedrovirus; baculovirus polyadenylation signal
    136..223     +  CDS            lacI (fragment): lac repressor; lacI; The lac repressor binds to the lac operator to inhibit transcription in E. coli. This inhibition can be relieved by adding lactose or isopropyl-β-D-thiogalactopyranoside (IPTG).
    236..257     +  protein_bind   CAP binding site: CAP binding activates transcription in the presence of cAMP. E. coli catabolite activator protein
    272..302     +  promoter       lac promoter: promoter for the E. coli lac operon
    310..326     +  protein_bind   lac operator: The lac repressor binds to the lac operator to inhibit transcription in E. coli. This inhibition can be relieved by adding lactose or isopropyl-β-D-thiogalactopyranoside (IPTG). lac repressor encoded by lacI
    362..1036    +  CDS            mRFP1: mRFP1 is a basic (constitutively fluorescent) red fluorescent protein published in 2002, derived from Discosoma sp.. It is reported to be a somewhat slowly-maturing monomer with low acid sensitivity.
   1084..1155    +  terminator     rrnB T1 terminator: transcription terminator T1 from the E. coli rrnB gene
   1171..1198    +  terminator     T7Te terminator: phage T7 early transcription terminator
   2990..3610    +  CDS            catP: CAT2_CLOPF - Protein inferred from homology: Swiss-Prot protein existence level 3. This enzyme is an effector of chloramphenicol resistance in bacteria. From Clostridium perfringens.
   3790..4378    +  rep_origin     ori: high-copy-number ColE1/pMB1/pBR322/pUC origin of replication
