[The description below was written by a language model from this plasmid's Addgene catalogue record and pLannotate feature annotations shown in this document.]
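Description:
pQmod3C-GG is an E. coli–Clostridium shuttle expression vector of 4,580 bp built on the modular pMTL83141 backbone and designed as a Golden Gate destination plasmid. In E. coli it replicates at high copy from a ColE1/pUC-type origin, while the catalogue entry states that maintenance in Clostridium relies on the pCB102 replicon. That Gram-positive origin is not called out in the automated feature table, but it presumably lies in the large unannotated stretch between the terminators and the resistance gene. Selection in both hosts is provided by catP, the Clostridium perfringens chloramphenicol acetyltransferase gene.

The payload is a roughly 1.1 kb placeholder cassette inserted between SacI and NheI sites, both of which are retained. It contains a CAP binding site, the lac promoter and the lac operator driving mRFP1, followed by the rrnB T1 and T7Te transcription terminators. A short lacI fragment upstream is a remnant of the lac region rather than a functional repressor gene, and the small baculovirus poly(A) hit is most likely a spurious annotation. According to the record, the cassette is flanked by BsaI sites, so a type IIS digestion and ligation reaction swaps it for the parts of interest. E. coli colonies that still carry the parental plasmid are red, while correct assemblies that have lost the RFP are white, giving a simple visual screen.

The associated work concerns tuning gene expression in Clostridium phytofermentans with synthetic promoters and CRISPRi. This is consistent with using the vector as a recipient for assembling promoter–gene expression units for transfer into that organism.
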