Addgene plasmid #191350: pQmod3C-GG
Purpose: Clostridium expression vector (pCB102 origin, cmR) with drop-out Plac-RFP cassette flanked with BsaI sites
Depositing lab: Andrew Tolonen. Depositing organization: Genoscope, Centre National de Sequencage (CEA). Publication: Tuning of Gene Expression in Clostridium phytofermentans Using Synthetic Promoters and CRISPRi. Rostain W, Zaplana T, Boutard M, Baum C, Tabuteau S, Sanitha M, Ramya M, Guss A, Ettwiller L, Tolonen AC. ACS Synth Biol. 2022 Dec 16;11(12):4077-4088. doi: 10.1021/acssynbio.2c00385. Epub 2022 Nov 25. PubMed 36427328.
Backbone
  Vector backbone: pMTL83141
  Backbone manufacturer: Chain Biotech
  Backbone size w/o insert (bp): 3710
  Total vector size (bp): 4580
  Modifications to backbone: drop-out Plac-RFP cassette flanked with BsaI sites
  Vector type: Bacterial Expression
Growth in bacteria
  Bacterial resistance: Chloramphenicol, 25 μg/mL
  Growth temperature: 37°C
  Growth strain: DH5alpha
  Copy number: High Copy
Gene/Insert
  Gene/Insert name: Plac-RFP (IPTG-inducible red fluorescent protein)
  Insert size (bp): 1103
  Promoter: Plac
  Cloning method: Restriction Enzyme; 5′ cloning site SacI (not destroyed); 3′ cloning site NheI (not destroyed)
  Sequencing primers: 5′ caggaaacagctatgaccgc; 3′ cactgttatgccttttgact
Terms and licenses: Academic/Nonprofit Terms; Industry Terms: Not Available to Industry
How to cite: pQmod3C-GG was a gift from Andrew Tolonen (Addgene plasmid # 191350 ; http://n2t.net/addgene:191350 ; RRID:Addgene_191350)
